Addgene plasmid #119793: KFP78
Purpose: sigF2∆::NatR
Depositing lab: Erin O'Shea. Depositing organization: Harvard University. Publication: An RpaA-Dependent Sigma Factor Cascade Sets the Timing of Circadian Transcriptional Rhythms in Synechococcus elongatus. Fleming KE, O'Shea EK. Cell Rep. 2018 Dec 11;25(11):2937-2945.e3. doi: 10.1016/j.celrep.2018.11.049. PubMed 30540929.
Backbone
  Vector backbone: puc18
  Vector type: Bacterial Expression
Growth in bacteria
  Bacterial resistance: Ampicillin, 100 μg/mL
  Growth temperature: 37°C
  Growth strain: DH5alpha
  Copy number: Unknown
Gene/Insert
  Gene/Insert name: NatR
Terms and licenses: Academic/Nonprofit Terms; Industry Terms: Not Available to Industry
How to cite: KFP78 was a gift from Erin O'Shea (Addgene plasmid # 119793 ; http://n2t.net/addgene:119793 ; RRID:Addgene_119793)
