[The description below was written by a language model from this plasmid's Addgene catalogue record and pLannotate feature annotations shown in this document.]
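Description:
KFP78 is a pUC18-based plasmid that serves as a gene-replacement template for deleting the sigF2 sigma factor gene and substituting a nourseothricin resistance marker (sigF2∆::NatR). The associated study concerns *Synechococcus elongatus*, so the plasmid was presumably made for allelic exchange in that cyanobacterium, although the record does not name the target strain. The catalogue lists it as a bacterial expression vector, but its layout is that of a knockout construct. In E. coli it replicates from the high-copy ColE1/pUC origin and is selected with ampicillin through the bla gene and its native promoter. Leftover pUC18 elements flank the insert: the CAP site, lac promoter and operator, a lacZα fragment, and the two halves of the multiple cloning site split by the cloned DNA.

The insert occupies roughly 2.8 kb between the MCS remnants. At its centre, on the reverse strand, is the sta coding sequence from Streptomyces lavendulae. It encodes a streptothricin acetyltransferase that detoxifies streptothricin-class antibiotics such as nourseothricin, which makes it the NatR marker named in the record. Short matches to the Bacillus subtilis veg gene and to a tet promoter lie upstream of it and probably reflect the marker's expression signals, though the record does not define the promoter. On one side of the marker, the annotation detects a fragment of a Synechococcus elongatus PCC 7942 open reading frame, consistent with a chromosomal homology arm. The roughly 1 kb stretch on the other side is unannotated and probably holds the second arm. Double crossover through such flanks would replace sigF2 with the marker, producing a mutant for studying the role of sigma factors in circadian transcriptional timing.
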