Features (pLannotate 1.2.2; 16 found; start..end, strand, type, name):
    415..507     +  CDS            lacI (fragment): lac repressor; lacI; The lac repressor binds to the lac operator to inhibit transcription in E. coli. This inhibition can be relieved by adding lactose or isopropyl-β-D-thiogalactopyranoside (IPTG).
    520..541     +  protein_bind   CAP binding site: CAP binding activates transcription in the presence of cAMP. E. coli catabolite activator protein
    556..586     +  promoter       lac promoter: promoter for the E. coli lac operon
    594..610     +  protein_bind   lac operator: The lac repressor binds to the lac operator to inhibit transcription in E. coli. This inhibition can be relieved by adding lactose or isopropyl-β-D-thiogalactopyranoside (IPTG). lac repressor encoded by lacI
    643..661     +  misc_feature   MCS (fragment): pUC18/19 multiple cloning site
   1712..2278    -  CDS            sta: STA_STRLA - Experimental evidence at protein level: Swiss-Prot protein existence level 1. Involved in resistance to streptothricin, a broad-spectrum antibiotic produced by streptomycetes. Detoxifies streptothricin via acetylation of the beta amino group of the first beta-lysyl moiety of streptothricin. From Streptomyces lavendulae.
   2285..2368    -  CDS            veg (fragment): VEG_BACSU - Experimental evidence at protein level: Swiss-Prot protein existence level 1. Stimulates biofilm formation via transcriptional activation of extracellular matrix genes. Acts by repressing SinR activity, independently of the SinI, SlrA and SlrR pathways. Could also be involved in the regulation of other genes during biofilm and spore formation. From Bacillus subtilis (strain 168).
   2511..2528    -  promoter       tet promoter (fragment): E. coli promoter for tetracycline efflux protein gene
   2895..3494    -  CDS            Y1783_SYNE7 (fragment): Protein inferred from homology: Swiss-Prot protein existence level 3. From Synechococcus elongatus (strain PCC 7942 / FACHB-805) (Anacystis nidulans R2).
   3491..3535    +  misc_feature   MCS (fragment): pUC18/19 multiple cloning site
   3538..3692    +  CDS            lacZα (fragment): LacZα fragment of β-galactosidase; lacZ fragment
   3698..3797    -  misc_feature   bom (fragment): basis of mobility region from pBR322
   3899..3934    -  CDS            rop (fragment): Rop protein, which maintains plasmids at low copy number; rop
   4029..4133    +  promoter       AmpR promoter: bla
   4134..4994    +  CDS            AmpR: β-lactamase; bla; confers resistance to ampicillin, carbenicillin, and related antibiotics
   5165..232     +  rep_origin     ori (across the origin): high-copy-number ColE1/pMB1/pBR322/pUC origin of replication
>Addgene plasmid #119793 | KFP78 | addgene full sequence | sequence record 237903 | Addgene NGS Result
GACCTACACCGAACTGAGATACCTACAGCGTGAGCTATGAGAAAGCGCCACGCTTCCCGAAGGGAGAAAG
GCGGACAGGTATCCGGTAAGCGGCAGGGTCGGAACAGGAGAGCGCACGAGGGAGCTTCCAGGGGGAAACG
CCTGGTATCTTTATAGTCCTGTCGGGTTTCGCCACCTCTGACTTGAGCGTCGATTTTTGTGATGCTCGTC
AGGGGGGCGGAGCCTATGGAAAAACGCCAGCAACGCGGCCTTTTTACGGTTCCTGGCCTTTTGCTGGCCT
TTTGCTCACATGTTCTTTCCTGCGTTATCCCCTGATTCTGTGGATAACCGTATTACCGCCTTTGAGTGAG
CTGATACCGCTCGCCGCAGCCGAACGACCGAGCGCAGCGAGTCAGTGAGCGAGGAAGCGGAAGAGCGCCC
AATACGCAAACCGCCTCTCCCCGCGCGTTGGCCGATTCATTAATGCAGCTGGCACGACAGGTTTCCCGAC
TGGAAAGCGGGCAGTGAGCGCAACGCAATTAATGTGAGTTAGCTCACTCATTAGGCACCCCAGGCTTTAC
ACTTTATGCTTCCGGCTCGTATGTTGTGTGGAATTGTGAGCGGATAACAATTTCACACAGGAAACAGCTA
TGACATGATTACGAATTCGAGCTCGGTACCCTGCTACCGATTTCTTTGCGATCGCTGGTTGGCTAGGCTG
GGCAACCCTCGCCCTGACGATTTTGACTGTGCTGGCGTTTGTCCTTGGGTGGGGCTTTCGCTTCCGACTG
GTGGGGGTGACCGCCTTCACGATCGTGCTCATTGGCGGCTGCATTGGCTTTGCCCTCGGCTTCAAGCAGC
CTGTCAGCATTGAAGGTGCTGCTCCTTTTAACGTGGTCTACGACGCTGGGGGCAGTGAGGCCGTGGTTGC
CGTTGCCCCGACGATCGCGCCAGAAGCGGTTGAGCCGACCCTGAAGCAGGCAGCCTTCAACCTCTTTTCA
CGTGGCCGCTACAGCAGCCAGGGCGAACAACAGCTCCATATCCGCCTGCGTACGATTCTTCATCCCCAGC
CCGGAATCTCTGAGCCGCTCTACCTCGGCGAGGTGAAGCGATCGCTGAATCAACTCGATGACGAGGCGAT
GCAAATCCTTGTCGATCCCCAGGCGATTGCTCGCTTGGCCGCTGCCGAAAATGGCTGAGTCGGTGCCGGC
TCAGGGGTGGCCGCTGACGCAGCTCCCAGGGCTGAGCAATGGCGATCGCCAACAACTGGCAGCGCACGGC
ATTCACTTCAGCCTGGACTTACTCAAGCTGCGATCGGAAGCGGCGCAACTGGACTTAGCTCAGCAGCTGC
GACAGCCCGTCCAGCGGGTGCGCAAATGGCAAGCTTTGGCACAGCTTTCGCATCTGCCCTCGGTCAACCA
TCGTTGGTGTGGCGTGCTGCTGCACACGGGCATCAGTAGCCCGCAAATGCTGGCGCTTCAGAGTCCGCCC
CAATTGCATCAACGCCTGCATCGTCTCCAGCGATCGCTATTGGGCGATCGCAGTCCAGCCCCGACCCTTG
GGCAAGTCGATCGCTGGATTCGCGAAGCCCAACAGTTTTTGCAACGGCGCTAGGCTAAGGGCTCGTTTGC
CATGCGGTCGAGGTGCTCGGCGATTTTTTGAACCCCGCGATTGATCCGGCGGGTAATCGTCAAAAAAAAA
GCCCGCTCATTAGGCGGGCTGGCCGGCCTTAGGGGCAGGGCATGCTCATGTACAGGGCCTGTTCGCCATC
ACTGGCGGTGCCATCGTACAGAGCGGTATCCAGGCCACACAGGGTGAAGCCCATGCGGCGATAGGCGTGG
ATAGCGGGAGCGTTCACGTTGGTCACTTCCAGCCACAGGTGGCCAGCACCGCGTTCGCGAGCAAATTCGG
TGGCCAGGCCCATCAGAGCGCGACCAACGCCGTGACCGCGGTGTTCGGGAGCCACTTCAATATCTTCCAC
GGTCAAGCGGCGATTCCAGCCGCTGTAGCTCACCACCACAAAGCCAGCCAGATCGCCATCATCACCGTAG
GCCACAAAGGTGCGGCTATCGGGATCGCCATCTTCGCCAGCATCCGATTCATCATCACTTTCATCATCGG
GAAACACTTTGGTCAGAGGGGGATCGACGGGCACTTCGCGCAGGGTAAAGCCATCACCCGTGGCGGTCAC
GCGAAACACGGTATCGGTGGTAAAGCTGCCATCCAGGGCTTCGATGGCTTCGGCATCACCGGGAACGCTG
GTGCGGTAGCGGTAGGCGGTATCATCCAGGGTGGTCATATGGATCCGGCCACCGTTTGCTTTTAACGTCA
GCCTTTTACCTAAATTCCCATCAAGCGATCTTTTAATATCGGACAACGTCATCGCCATTGCATCCACCTC
ACTACATTTATTGTACAACACGAGCCCATTTTTGTCAAATAAAATTTAAATTATATCAACGTTAATAAGA
CGTTGTCAATAAAATTATTTTGACAAAATTTCCTTTGCTTGTTTGCTCTATTCCTATAATTCGATGATAA
GCTGTCAAACATGAGAATTGCCTCCGAGGACTGTGTGAGGCAAAGAGAACTTGGGCATCCTAAACAGGGA
GTTTGCTGTCGCTCTCTTTTCCCACCGTACGAAGGGGACTAGAGGAGTGCTATGAACTGCAATAATCCTT
GATACTCCCTCGATATTCGTGACTCAAAAGCGTTGCTAAAGCTGAAATTTTGGGCCGTTATCGCGATCTT
CGGTTAATCAGAACATGCTCTCGCAACAATGAAGAAATGTTGCGGCACTTTGAGCATGACCAAGGTCAAC
GCCCCTTGATCAATCACCTGATCCGCTGACCATTGAGTTCTGCTAGTTCAGCCCGCCCATTGGCAACGCC
AATCTGGAAAACGATGGGTTTCTAGGGCTGGTCAGGGTTGAGGACAGCGGACTGCTCGGTCGTCAACACC
GGTTGTTCAAGCGGCGTCAGGGCGGGTGTTGAGTCTGGAAACAGTTTTTGCAGGCTTTCGAGGAGGCTGG
GAGTCATCACAATGCGATCTTGGTAGGCCGTAATGACGCGGGTGAGCGCTGGCAAGCTATTGCGCGAGGC
TTCTAAGTAGAGTGGCTCAACGTAGAGCAGCGCTTGGTCAATGGGAATAACCAGCAAGTTGCCTTCGGCA
GCGCGGGAGCCTTCGCGGTTCCAGAGCGTAATTTGCTCAGAAATCTGAGGATCTTGGTTGATGCGAGCCG
TGATTTGCTCGGGACCAAAAATGAGGCGCTGGCGCGGAAATTCGTAGAGCAAGAGGCGACCGTATTCCTC
GCCGTCTGATCGCCCCGCCAGCCAAGCAATCATATTGTTACGCCCCAATGGTGTGAAGGGCGTCAGGATC
AGGAACTCTTCGCTCGCAGCGGTCGGTAAGCGCGTAATTAAGTAGTAGGGCTGAACGGTTGCCGTCTCGC
CAGCGTAGATTTCGCGTGGGTAGGCCCACTGGTCATCGCGGTTGTAGAAAACCTGTGGATGGTACCCGGG
GATCCTCTAGAGTCGACCTGCAGGCATGCAAGCTTGGCACTGGCCGTCGTTTTACAACGTCGTGACTGGG
AAAACCCTGGCGTTACCCAACTTAATCGCCTTGCAGCACATCCCCCTTTCGCCAGCTGGCGTAATAGCGA
AGAGGCCCGCACCGATCGCCCTTCCCAACAGTTGCGCAGCCTGAATGGCGAATGGCGCCTGATGCGGTAT
TTTCTCCTTACGCATCTGTGCGGTATTTCACACCGCATATGGTGCACTCTCAGTACAATCTGCTCTGATG
CCGCATAGTTAAGCCAGCCCCGACACCCGCCAACACCCGCTGACGCGCCCTGACGGGCTTGTCTGCTCCC
GGCATCCGCTTACAGACAAGCTGTGACCGTCTCCGGGAGCTGCATGTGTCAGAGGTTTTCACCGTCATCA
CCGAAACGCGCGAGACGAAAGGGCCTCGTGATACGCCTATTTTTATAGGTTAATGTCATGATAATAATGG
TTTCTTAGACGTCAGGTGGCACTTTTCGGGGAAATGTGCGCGGAACCCCTATTTGTTTATTTTTCTAAAT
ACATTCAAATATGTATCCGCTCATGAGACAATAACCCTGATAAATGCTTCAATAATATTGAAAAAGGAAG
AGTATGAGTATTCAACATTTCCGTGTCGCCCTTATTCCCTTTTTTGCGGCATTTTGCCTTCCTGTTTTTG
CTCACCCAGAAACGCTGGTGAAAGTAAAAGATGCTGAAGATCAGTTGGGTGCACGAGTGGGTTACATCGA
ACTGGATCTCAACAGCGGTAAGATCCTTGAGAGTTTTCGCCCCGAAGAACGTTTTCCAATGATGAGCACT
TTTAAAGTTCTGCTATGTGGCGCGGTATTATCCCGTATTGACGCCGGGCAAGAGCAACTCGGTCGCCGCA
TACACTATTCTCAGAATGACTTGGTTGAGTACTCACCAGTCACAGAAAAGCATCTTACGGATGGCATGAC
AGTAAGAGAATTATGCAGTGCTGCCATAACCATGAGTGATAACACTGCGGCCAACTTACTTCTGACAACG
ATCGGAGGACCGAAGGAGCTAACCGCTTTTTTGCACAACATGGGGGATCATGTAACTCGCCTTGATCGTT
GGGAACCGGAGCTGAATGAAGCCATACCAAACGACGAGCGTGACACCACGATGCCTGTAGCAATGGCAAC
AACGTTGCGCAAACTATTAACTGGCGAACTACTTACTCTAGCTTCCCGGCAACAATTAATAGACTGGATG
GAGGCGGATAAAGTTGCAGGACCACTTCTGCGCTCGGCCCTTCCGGCTGGCTGGTTTATTGCTGATAAAT
CTGGAGCCGGTGAGCGTGGGTCTCGCGGTATCATTGCAGCACTGGGGCCAGATGGTAAGCCCTCCCGTAT
CGTAGTTATCTACACGACGGGGAGTCAGGCAACTATGGATGAACGAAATAGACAGATCGCTGAGATAGGT
GCCTCACTGATTAAGCATTGGTAACTGTCAGACCAAGTTTACTCATATATACTTTAGATTGATTTAAAAC
TTCATTTTTAATTTAAAAGGATCTAGGTGAAGATCCTTTTTGATAATCTCATGACCAAAATCCCTTAACG
TGAGTTTTCGTTCCACTGAGCGTCAGACCCCGTAGAAAAGATCAAAGGATCTTCTTGAGATCCTTTTTTT
CTGCGCGTAATCTGCTGCTTGCAAACAAAAAAACCACCGCTACCAGCGGTGGTTTGTTTGCCGGATCAAG
AGCTACCAACTCTTTTTCCGAAGGTAACTGGCTTCAGCAGAGCGCAGATACCAAATACTGTTCTTCTAGT
GTAGCCGTAGTTAGGCCACCACTTCAAGAACTCTGTAGCACCGCCTACATACCTCGCTCTGCTAATCCTG
TTACCAGTGGCTGCTGCCAGTGGCGATAAGTCGTGTCTTACCGGGTTGGACTCAAGACGATAGTTACCGG
ATAAGGCGCAGCGGTCGGGCTGAACGGGGGGTTCGTGCACACAGCCCAGCTTGGAGCGAAC
