>Addgene plasmid #119793 | KFP78 | depositor partial sequence | sequence record 226870 | ATCC PCC7942 1851572 to 1852503 bps
ATCCACAGGTTTTCTACAACCGCGATGACCAGTGGGCCTACCCACGCGAAATCTACGCTGGCGAGACGGC
AACCGTTCAGCCCTACTACTTAATTACGCGCTTACCGACCGCTGCGAGCGAAGAGTTCCTGATCCTGACG
CCCTTCACACCATTGGGGCGTAACAATATGATTGCTTGGCTGGCGGGGCGATCAGACGGCGAGGAATACG
GTCGCCTCTTGCTCTACGAATTTCCGCGCCAGCGCCTCATTTTTGGTCCCGAGCAAATCACGGCTCGCAT
CAACCAAGATCCTCAGATTTCTGAGCAAATTACGCTCTGGAACCGCGAAGGCTCCCGCGCTGCCGAAGGC
AACTTGCTGGTTATTCCCATTGACCAAGCGCTGCTCTACGTTGAGCCACTCTACTTAGAAGCCTCGCGCA
ATAGCTTGCCAGCGCTCACCCGCGTCATTACGGCCTACCAAGATCGCATTGTGATGACTCCCAGCCTCCT
CGAAAGCCTGCAAAAACTGTTTCCAGACTCAACACCCGCCCTGACGCCGCTTGAACAACCGGTGTTGACG
ACCGAGCAGTCCGCTGTCCTCAACCCTGACCAGCCCTAGAAACCCATCGTTTTCCAGATTGGCGTTGCCA
ATGGGCGGGCTGAACTAGCAGAACTCAATGGTCAGCGGATCAGGTGATTGATCAAGGGGCGTTGACCTTG
GTCATGCTCAAAGTGCCGCAACATTTCTTCATTGTTGCGAGAGCATGTTCTGATTAACCGAAGATCGCGA
TAACGGCCCAAAATTTCAGCTTTAGCAACGCTTTTGAGTCACGAATATCGAGGGAGTATCAAGGATTATT
GCAGTTCATAGCACTCCTCTAGTCCCCTTCGTACGGTGGGAAAAGAGAGCGACAGCAAACTCCCTGTTTA
GGATGCCCAAGTTCTCTTTGCC
