>Addgene plasmid #119793 | KFP78 | depositor partial sequence | sequence record 226871 | ATCC PCC7942 1853229 to 1854240 bps
TGACGATTACCCGCCGGATCAATCGCGGGGTTCAAAAAATCGCCGAGCACCTCGACCGCATGGCAAACGA
GCCCTTAGCCTAGCGCCGTTGCAAAAACTGTTGGGCTTCGCGAATCCAGCGATCGACTTGCCCAAGGGTC
GGGGCTGGACTGCGATCGCCCAATAGCGATCGCTGGAGACGATGCAGGCGTTGATGCAATTGGGGCGGAC
TCTGAAGCGCCAGCATTTGCGGGCTACTGATGCCCGTGTGCAGCAGCACGCCACACCAACGATGGTTGAC
CGAGGGCAGATGCGAAAGCTGTGCCAAAGCTTGCCATTTGCGCACCCGCTGGACGGGCTGTCGCAGCTGC
TGAGCTAAGTCCAGTTGCGCCGCTTCCGATCGCAGCTTGAGTAAGTCCAGGCTGAAGTGAATGCCGTGCG
CTGCCAGTTGTTGGCGATCGCCATTGCTCAGCCCTGGGAGCTGCGTCAGCGGCCACCCCTGAGCCGGCAC
CGACTCAGCCATTTTCGGCAGCGGCCAAGCGAGCAATCGCCTGGGGATCGACAAGGATTTGCATCGCCTC
GTCATCGAGTTGATTCAGCGATCGCTTCACCTCGCCGAGGTAGAGCGGCTCAGAGATTCCGGGCTGGGGA
TGAAGAATCGTACGCAGGCGGATATGGAGCTGTTGTTCGCCCTGGCTGCTGTAGCGGCCACGTGAAAAGA
GGTTGAAGGCTGCCTGCTTCAGGGTCGGCTCAACCGCTTCTGGCGCGATCGTCGGGGCAACGGCAACCAC
GGCCTCACTGCCCCCAGCGTCGTAGACCACGTTAAAAGGAGCAGCACCTTCAATGCTGACAGGCTGCTTG
AAGCCGAGGGCAAAGCCAATGCAGCCGCCAATGAGCACGATCGTGAAGGCGGTCACCCCCACCAGTCGGA
AGCGAAAGCCCCACCCAAGGACAAACGCCAGCACAGTCAAAATCGTCAGGGCGAGGGTTGCCCAGCCTAG
CCAACCAGCGATCGCAAAGAAATCGGTAGCAG
