>Addgene plasmid #119793 | KFP78 | depositor partial sequence | sequence record 226872 | NatR
TCACACAGTCCTCGGAGGCAATTCTCATGTTTGACAGCTTATCATCGAATTATAGGAATAGAGCAAACAA
GCAAAGGAAATTTTGTCAAAATAATTTTATTGACAACGTCTTATTAACGTTGATATAATTTAAATTTTAT
TTGACAAAAATGGGCTCGTGTTGTACAATAAATGTAGTGAGGTGGATGCAATGGCGATGACGTTGTCCGA
TATTAAAAGATCGCTTGATGGGAATTTAGGTAAAAGGCTGACGTTAAAAGCAAACGGTGGCCGGATCCAT
ATGACCACCCTGGATGATACCGCCTACCGCTACCGCACCAGCGTTCCCGGTGATGCCGAAGCCATCGAAG
CCCTGGATGGCAGCTTTACCACCGATACCGTGTTTCGCGTGACCGCCACGGGTGATGGCTTTACCCTGCG
CGAAGTGCCCGTCGATCCCCCTCTGACCAAAGTGTTTCCCGATGATGAAAGTGATGATGAATCGGATGCT
GGCGAAGATGGCGATCCCGATAGCCGCACCTTTGTGGCCTACGGTGATGATGGCGATCTGGCTGGCTTTG
TGGTGGTGAGCTACAGCGGCTGGAATCGCCGCTTGACCGTGGAAGATATTGAAGTGGCTCCCGAACACCG
CGGTCACGGCGTTGGTCGCGCTCTGATGGGCCTGGCCACCGAATTTGCTCGCGAACGCGGTGCTGGCCAC
CTGTGGCTGGAAGTGACCAACGTGAACGCTCCCGCTATCCACGCCTATCGCCGCATGGGCTTCACCCTGT
GTGGCCTGGATACCGCTCTGTACGATGGCACCGCCAGTGATGGCGAACAGGCCCTGTACATGAGCATGCC
CTGCCCCTAAGGCCGGCCAGCCCGCCTAATGAGCGGGCTTTTTTTT
